Addgene plasmid #102374: 35S:YFPc-RabG3b-DN
Purpose: fluorescent tagging. Plant expression of YFPc-RabG3b-DN
Depositing lab: Silke Robatzek. Depositing organization: Sainsbury Laboratory, Norwich.
Backbone
  Vector backbone: pAMPAT split-YFP
  Backbone manufacturer: Toulouse
  Vector type: Plant Expression
Growth in bacteria
  Bacterial resistance: Ampicillin, 100 μg/mL
  Growth temperature: 37°C
  Growth strain: DH5alpha
  Copy number: Unknown
Gene/Insert
  Gene/Insert name: RabG3B
  Species: A. thaliana (mustard weed)
  Mutation: T22N
  Entrez Gene: RABG3B (a.k.a. AT1G22740, ATRABG3B, RAB GTPase homolog G3B, RAB GTPase homolog G3B, RAB7, RAB75, T22J18.9, T22J18_9)
  Promoter: 35S
  Tag / fusion protein: YFPc (N terminal on backbone)
  Cloning method: Gateway Cloning
Terms and licenses: Academic/Nonprofit Terms; Industry Terms: Not Available to Industry
How to cite: 35S:YFPc-RabG3b-DN was a gift from Silke Robatzek (Addgene plasmid # 102374 ; http://n2t.net/addgene:102374 ; RRID:Addgene_102374)
