[The description below was written by a language model from this plasmid's Addgene catalogue record and pLannotate feature annotations shown in this document.]
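Description:
35S:YFPc-RabG3b-DN is a plant expression plasmid built on the pAMPAT split-YFP backbone, a compact binary-type vector of about 6.3 kb. It carries a high-copy ColE1/pUC-type origin and a β-lactamase gene for ampicillin selection in E. coli. An incP oriV is also present, the kind of broad-host-range origin used for maintenance in Agrobacterium. Nopaline-type left and right T-DNA border repeats flank the plant-directed cargo. Within the borders, a bar gene (phosphinothricin acetyltransferase) sits between the NOS promoter and NOS terminator, providing glufosinate/phosphinothricin resistance as a plant selectable marker.

The main expression cassette is driven by an enhanced CaMV 35S promoter with a duplicated enhancer and ends in a CaMV polyadenylation signal. It encodes the C-terminal fragment of a yellow fluorescent protein (annotated as VC155, a C-terminal mVenus fragment), placed N-terminal to Arabidopsis thaliana RabG3B (AT1G22740, a Rab7-family GTPase implicated in vesicle trafficking and autophagy). The Rab coding sequence was introduced by Gateway cloning and is flanked by attB1 and attB2 sites. The insert carries the T22N substitution, and the "DN" in the construct name indicates that it is intended as a dominant-negative variant. A short fragment of a 3xHA tag is annotated downstream of attB2. The record does not say whether it is translated, and it may simply be a backbone remnant.

Because the YFP fragment is non-fluorescent on its own, the construct is suited to bimolecular fluorescence complementation. In that assay, co-expression with a partner fused to the complementary N-terminal YFP half reports protein proximity or interaction in plant cells. The catalogue purpose is stated simply as fluorescent tagging and plant expression.
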