Features (pLannotate 1.2.2; 19 found; start..end, strand, type, name):
     17..605     +  rep_origin     ori: high-copy-number ColE1/pMB1/pBR322/pUC origin of replication
    917..941     +  misc_feature   LB T-DNA repeat: left border repeat from nopaline C58 T-DNA
   1035..1287    -  terminator     NOS terminator: nopaline synthase terminator and poly(A) signal
   1310..1858    -  CDS            bar: PAT_STRHY - Experimental evidence at protein level: Swiss-Prot protein existence level 1. Inactivates phosphinothricin (PPT) by transfer of an acetyl group from acetyl CoA. Can also acetylate demethylphosphinothricin but not PTT or glutamate. This enzyme is an effector of phosphinothricin tripeptide (PTT or bialaphos) resistance. From Streptomyces hygroscopicus. Introduced by genetic manipulation and expressed in glufosinate-tolerant maize by Dekalb Genetics.
   1900..2079    -  promoter       NOS promoter: nopaline synthase promoter
   2222..2892    +  promoter       CaMV 35S promoter (enhanced): cauliflower mosaic virus 35S promoter with a duplicated enhancer region
   2892..2919    -  misc_feature   MCS (fragment): pBluescript multiple cloning site
   2926..3177    +  CDS            VC155: C-terminal fragment of mVenus for use in bimolecular fluorescence complementation (BiFC) (Kodama and Hu, 2010)
   3190..3214    +  protein_bind   attB1: mutant version of attB; recombination site for the Gateway® BP reaction BP Clonase™
   3235..3843    +  CDS            RABG3B: RAG3B_ARATH - Also known as RAB7, RAB75. Experimental evidence at protein level: Swiss-Prot protein existence level 1. Intracellular vesicle trafficking and protein transport. Functions in autophagy. Involved in xylem and tracheary element differentiation. From Arabidopsis thaliana (Mouse-ear cress).
   3863..3887    -  protein_bind   attB2: mutant version of attB; recombination site for the Gateway® BP reaction BP Clonase™
   3900..3919    +  CDS            3xHA (fragment): three tandem HA epitope tags
   4018..4177    +  polyA_signal   CaMV poly(A) signal (fragment): cauliflower mosaic virus polyadenylation signal
   4184..4204    -  misc_feature   MCS (fragment): pBluescript multiple cloning site
   4252..4276    +  misc_feature   RB T-DNA repeat: right border repeat from nopaline C58 T-DNA
   4496..5027    +  rep_origin     oriV: incP origin of replication
   5091..5168    +  CDS            klaC (fragment): KLAC_ECOLX - Also known as telB. Protein predicted: Swiss-Prot protein existence level 4. Belongs to the kla operon, which is associated with cryptic tellurite resistance, and IncW plasmid fertility inhibition. From Escherichia coli.
   5170..5261    +  promoter       AmpR promoter: bla
   5262..6122    +  CDS            AmpR: β-lactamase; bla; confers resistance to ampicillin, carbenicillin, and related antibiotics
>Addgene plasmid #102374 | 35S:YFPc-RabG3b-DN | addgene full sequence | sequence record 197538 | Addgene NGS Result
AGATCAAAGGATCTTCTTGAGATCCTTTTTTTCTGCGCGTAATCTGCTGCTTGCAAACAAAAAAACCACC
GCTACCAGCGGTGGTTTGTTTGCCGGATCAAGAGCTACCAACTCTTTTTCCGAAGGTAACTGGCTTCAGC
AGAGCGCAGATACCAAATACTGTTCTTCTAGTGTAGCCGTAGTTAGGCCACCACTTCAAGAACTCTGTAG
CACCGCCTACATACCTCGCTCTGCTAATCCTGTTACCAGTGGCTGCTGCCAGTGGCGATAAGTCGTGTCT
TACCGGGTTGGACTCAAGACGATAGTTACCGGATAAGGCGCAGCGGTCGGGCTGAACGGGGGGTTCGTGC
ACACAGCCCAGCTTGGAGCGAACGACCTACACCGAACTGAGATACCTACAGCGTGAGCTATGAGAAAGCG
CCACGCTTCCCGAAGGGAGAAAGGCGGACAGGTATCCGGTAAGCGGCAGGGTCGGAACAGGAGAGCGCAC
GAGGGAGCTTCCAGGGGGAAACGCCTGGTATCTTTATAGTCCTGTCGGGTTTCGCCACCTCTGACTTGAG
CGTCGATTTTTGTGATGCTCGTCAGGGGGGCGGAGCCTATGGAAAAACGCCAGCAACGCGGCCTTTTTAC
GGTTCCTGGCCTTTTGCTGGCCTTTTGCTCACATGGACTCTAGCTAGAGGATCACAGGCAGCAACGCTCT
GTCATCGTTACAATCAACATGCTACCCTCCGCGAGATCATCCGTGTTTCAAACCCGGCAGCTTAGTTGCC
GTTCTTCCGAATAGCATCGGTAACATGAGCAAAGTCTGCCGCCTTACAACGGCTCTCCCGCTGACGCCGT
CCCGGACTGATGGGCTGCCTGTATCGAGTGGTGATTTTGTGCCGAGCTGCCGGTCGGGGAGCTGTTGGCT
GGCTGGTGGCAGGATATATTGTGGTGTAAACAAATTGACGCTTAGACAACTTAATAACACATTGCGGACG
TTTTTAATGATCGAATACTAACGTCTCTACCAGATATCAGCTTGCATGCCGGTCGATCTAGTAACATAGA
TGACACCGCGCGCGATAATTTATCCTAGTTTGCGCGCTATATTTTGTTTTCTATCGCGTATTAAATGTAT
AATTGCGGGACTCTAATCATAAAAACCCATCTCATAAATAACGTCATGCATTACATGTTAATTATTACAT
GCTTAACGTAATTCAACAGAAATTATATGATAATCATCGCAAGACCGGCAACAGGATTCAATCTTAAGAA
ACTTTATTGCCAAATGTTTGAACGATCTGCTTGACTCTAGGGGTCATCAGATTTCGGTGACGGGCAGGAC
CGGACGGGGCGGCACCGGCAGGCTGAAGTCCAGCTGCCAGAAACCCACGTCATGCCAGTTCCCGTGCTTG
AAGCCGGCCGCCCGCAGCATGCCGCGGGGGGCATATCCGAGCGCCTCGTGCATGCGCACGCTCGGGTCGT
TGGGCAGCCCGATGACAGCGACCACGCTCTTGAAGCCCTGTGCCTCCAGGGACTTCAGCAGGTGGGTGTA
GAGCGTGGAGCCCAGTCCCGTCCGCTGGTGGCGGGGGGAGACGTACACGGTCGACTCGGCCGTCCAGTCG
TAGGCGTTGCGTGCCTTCCAGGGACCCGCGTAGGCGATGCCGGCGACCTCGCCGTCCACCTCGGCGACGA
GCCAGGGATAGCGCTCCCGCAGACGGACGAGGTCGTCCGTCCACTCCTGCGGTTCCTGCGGCTCGGTACG
GAAGTTGACCGTGCTTGTCTCGATGTAGTGGTTGACGATGGTGCAGACCGCCGGCATGTCCGCCTCGGTG
GCACGGCGGATGTCGGCCGGGCGTCGTTCTGGGCTCATGGTAGATCCCCTCGATCGAGTTGAGAGTGAAT
ATGAGACTCTAATTGGATACCGAGGGGAATTTATGGAACGTCAGTGGAGCATTTTTGACAAGAAATATTT
GCTAGCTGATAGTGACCTTAGGCGACTTTTGAACGCGCAATAATGGTTTCTGACGTATGTGCTTAGCTCA
TTAAACTCCAGAAACCCGCGGCTCAGTGGCTCCTTCAACGTTGCGGTTCTGTCAGTTCCAAACGTAAAAC
GGCTTGTCCCGCGTCATCGGCGGGGGTCATAACGTGACTCCCTTAATTCTCCGCTCATGATCAGATTGTC
GTTTCCCGCCTTCGGTTTGGGCGCGCCCGGTTCAGAAGACCAGAGGGCTATTGAGACTTTTCAACAAAGG
GTAATATCGGGAAACCTCCTCGGATTCCATTGCCCAGCTATCTGTCACTTCATCGAAAGGACAGTAGAAA
AGGAAGATGGCTTCTACAAATGCCATCATTGCGATAAAGGAAAGGCTATCGTTCAAGATGCCTCTACCGA
CAGTGGTCCCAAAGATGGACCCCCACCCACGAGGAACATCGTGGAAAAAGAAGACGTTCCAACCACGTCT
TCAAAGCAAGTGGATTGATGTGATACATGGTGGAGCACGACACTCTCGTCTACTCCAAGAATATCAAAGA
TACAGTCTCAGAAGACCAGAGGGCTATTGAGACTTTTCAACAAAGGGTAATATCGGGAAACCTCCTCGGA
TTCCATTGCCCAGCTATCTGTCACTTCATCGAAAGGACAGTAGAAAAGGAAGATGGCTTCTACAAATGCC
ATCATTGCGATAAAGGAAAGGCTATCGTTCAAGATGCCTCTACCGACAGTGGTCCCAAAGATGGACCCCC
ACCCACGAGGAACATCGTGGAAAAAGAAGACGTTCCAACCACGTCTTCAAAGCAAGTGGATTGATGTGAT
ATCTCCACTGACGTAAGGGATGACGCACAATCCCACTATCCTTCGCAAGACCCTTCCTCTATATAAGGAA
GTTCATTTCATTTGGAGAGGACCTCGAGGTCGACGGTATCGATAAGCTTATAATGGACAAGCAGAAGAAC
GGCATCAAGGCCAACTTCAAGATCCGCCACAACATCGAGGACGGCGGCGTGCAGCTCGCCGACCACTACC
AGCAGAACACCCCCATCGGCGACGGCCCCGTGCTGCTGCCCGACAACCACTACCTGAGCTACCAGTCCGC
CCTGAGCAAAGACCCCAACGAGAAGCGCGATCACATGGTCCTGCTGGAGTTCGTGACCGCCGCCGGGATC
ACTCTCGGCATGGACGAGCTGTACAAGGGAGTCCCCATCACAAGTTTGTACAAAAAAGCAGGCTCCGCGG
CCGCCCCCTTCACCATGTCGACGCGAAGACGAACTTTACTCAAAGTTATAATTCTTGGAGACAGCGGGGT
TGGCAAAAACTCGTTGATGAATCAATATGTGAATAACAAGTTTAGTCAACAGTACAAAGCTACGATCGGA
GCTGATTTTGTCACTAAGGAGCTTCAAATTGATGACAGGCTTGTCACATTGCAAATATGGGACACTGCTG
GGCAAGAGAGGTTTCAAAGTCTTGGTGTTGCTTTCTATAGAGGTGCAGATTGTTGTGTTCTTGTCTATGA
TGTGAATCACTTGAAGTCATTTGAATCTCTCGACAATTGGCACAACGAGTTTCTTACACGGGCTAGTCCA
CGTGACCCAATGGCATTCCCTTTTATACTTCTTGGTAATAAGGTTGATATTGATGGAGGAAATAGCCGAG
TGGTATCTGAGAAGAAGGCTAGAGAATGGTGTGCTGAAAAGGGAAACATAGTCTATTTCGAGACATCGGC
TAAAGAAGATTACAATGTCGATGACTCCTTCTTGTGCATCACAAAACTTGCCCTTGCAAATGAACGCGAC
CAAGATATATATTTCCAGCCAGATACTGGTTCGGTGCCTGAGCAAAGAGGAGGTTGTGCTTGCTGAAAGG
GTGGGCGCGCCGACCCAGCTTTCTTGTACAAAGTGGTGATGGGGGTTATCCATACGATGTTCCAGATTAT
GCTGTCGGCGCCGGTTGGTCTCATCCTCAATTTGAAAAATAAGTCTAGAGTCCGCAAAAATCACCAGTCT
CTCTCTACAAATCTATCTCTCTCTATTTTTCTCCAGAATAATGTGTGAGTAGTTCCCAGATAAGGGAATT
AGGGTTCTTATAGGGTTTCGCTCATGTGTTGAGCATATAAGAAACCCTTAGTATGTATTTGTATTTGTAA
AATACTTCTATCAATAAAATTTCTAATTCCTAAAACCAAAATCCAGTGACCGGGCGGCCGCCACCGCGGT
GGAGGGGGATCAGATTGTCGTTTCCCGCCTTCAGTTTAAACTATCAGTGTTTGACAGGATATATTGGCGG
GTAAACCTAAGAGAAAAGAGCGTTTATTAGAATAATCGGATATTTAAAAGGGCGTGAAAAGGTTTATCCG
TTCGTCCATTTGTATGTGTACATCACCGACGAGCAAGGCAAGACCGAGCGCCTTTCCGACGCTCACCGGG
CTGGTTGCCCTCGCCGCTGGGCTGGCGGCCGTCTATGGCCCTGCAAACGCGCCAGAAACGCCGTCGAAGC
CGTGTGCGAGACACCGGCCGCCGGCGTTGTGGATACCTCGCGGAAAACTTGGCCCTCACTGACAGATGAG
GGGCGGACGTTGACACTTGAGGGGCCGACTCACCCGGCGCGGCGTTGACAGATGAGGGGCAGGCTCGATT
TCGGCCGGCGACGTGGAGCTGGCCAGCCTCGCAAATCGGCGAAAACGCCTGATTTTACGCGAGTTTCCCA
CAGATGATGTGGACAAGCCTGGGGATAAGTGCCCTGCGGTATTGACACTTGAGGGGCGCGACTACTGACA
GATGAGGGGCGCGATCCTTGACACTTGAGGGGCAGAGTGCTGACAGATGAGGGGCGCACCTATTGACATT
TGAGGGGCTGTCCACAGGCAGAAAATCCAGCATTTGCAAGGGTTTCCGCCCGTTTTTCGGCCACCGCTAA
CCTGTCTTTTAACCTGCTTTTAAACCAATATTTATAAACCTTGTTTTTAACCAGGGCTGCGCCCTGTGCG
CGTGACCGCGCACGCCGAAGGGGGGTGCCCCCCCTTCTCGAACCCTCCCGGCCCGCTAACGCGGGCCTCC
CATCCCCCCAGGGGCTGCGCCCCTCGGCCGCGAACGGCCTCACCCCAAAAATGGCAGCGCTGGCAGTCCT
TGCCATTGCCGGGATCGGGGCAGTAACGGGATGGGCGATCAGCCCGAAAGCTACCCCTATTTGTTTATTT
TTCTAAATACATTCAAATATGTATCCGCTCATGAGACAATAACCCTGATAAATGCTTCAATAATATTGAA
AAAGGAAGAGTATGAGTATTCAACATTTCCGTGTCGCCCTTATTCCCTTTTTTGCGGCATTTTGCCTTCC
TGTTTTTGCTCACCCAGAAACGCTGGTGAAAGTAAAAGATGCTGAAGATCAGTTGGGTGCACGAGTGGGT
TACATCGAACTGGATCTCAACAGCGGTAAGATCCTTGAGAGTTTTCGCCCCGAAGAACGTTTTCCAATGA
TGAGCACTTTTAAAGTTCTGCTATGTGGCGCGGTATTATCCCGTATTGACGCCGGGCAAGAGCAACTCGG
TCGCCGCATACACTATTCTCAGAATGACTTGGTTGAGTACTCACCAGTCACAGAAAAGCATCTTACGGAT
GGCATGACAGTAAGAGAATTATGCAGTGCTGCCATAACCATGAGTGATAACACTGCGGCCAACTTACTTC
TGACAACGATCGGAGGACCGAAGGAGCTAACCGCTTTTTTGCACAACATGGGGGATCATGTAACTCGCCT
TGATCGTTGGGAACCGGAGCTGAATGAAGCCATACCAAACGACGAGCGTGACACCACGATGCCTGTAGCA
ATGGCAACAACGTTGCGCAAACTATTAACTGGCGAACTACTTACTCTAGCTTCCCGGCAACAATTAATAG
ACTGGATGGAGGCGGATAAAGTTGCAGGACCACTTCTGCGCTCGGCCCTTCCGGCTGGCTGGTTTATTGC
TGATAAATCTGGAGCCGGTGAGCGTGGGTCTCGCGGTATCATTGCAGCACTGGGGCCAGATGGTAAGCCC
TCCCGTATCGTAGTTATCTACACGACGGGGAGTCAGGCAACTATGGATGAACGAAATAGACAGATCGCTG
AGATAGGTGCCTCACTGATTAAGCATTGGTAACTGTCAGACCAAGTTTACTCATATATACTTTAGATTGA
TTTAAAACTTCATTTTTAATTTAAAAGGATCTAGGTGAAGATCCTTTTTGATAATCTCATGACCAAAATC
CCTTAACGTGAGTTTTCGTTCCACTGAGCGTCAGACCCCGTAGAAA
