>Addgene plasmid #102374 | 35S:YFPc-RabG3b-DN | depositor partial sequence | sequence record 193465 | insert
ATGTCGACGCGAAGACGAACTTTACTCAAAGTTATAATTCTTGGAGACAGCGGGGTTGGCAAAAACTCGT
TGATGAATCAATATGTGAATAACAAGTTTAGTCAACAGTACAAAGCTACGATCGGAGCTGATTTTGTCAC
TAAGGAGCTTCAAATTGATGACAGGCTTGTCACATTGCAAATATGGGACACTGCTGGGCAAGAGAGGTTT
CAAAGTCTTGGTGTTGCTTTCTATAGAGGTGCAGATTGTTGTGTTCTTGTCTATGATGTGAATCACTTGA
AGTCATTTGAATCTCTCGACAATTGGCACAACGAGTTTCTTACACGGGCTAGTCCACGTGACCCAATGGC
ATTCCCTTTTATACTTCTTGGTAATAAGGTTGATATTGATGGAGGAAATAGCCGAGTGGTATCTGAGAAG
AAGGCTAGAGAATGGTGTGCTGAAAAGGGAAACATAGTCTATTTCGAGACATCGGCTAAAGAAGATTACA
ATGTCGATGACTCCTTCTTGTGCATCACAAAACTTGCCCTTGCAAATGAACGCGACCAAGATATATATTT
CCAGCCAGATACTGGTTCGGTGCCTGAGCAAAGAGGAGGTTGTGCTTGCTGA
